>Addgene plasmid #76733 | SNRK gRNA (BRDN0001146665) | addgene full sequence | sequence record 186398 | Addgene Assembled Sequence
CCCGGGTGCAAAGATGGATAAAGTTTTAAACAGAGAGGAATCTTTGCAGCTAATGGACCTTCTAGGTCTT
GAAAGGAGTGGGAATTGGCTCCGGTGCCCGTCAGTGGGCAGAGCGCACATCGCCCACAGTCCCCGAGAAG
TTGGGGGGAGGGGTCGGCAATTGATCCGGTGCCTAGAGAAGGTGGCGCGGGGTAAACTGGGAAAGTGATG
TCGTGTACTGGCTCCGCCTTTTTCCCGAGGGTGGGGGAGAACCGTATATAAGTGCAGTAGTCGCCGTGAA
CGTTCTTTTTCGCAACGGGTTTGCCGCCAGAACACAGGTAAGTGCCGTGTGTGGTTCCCGCGGGCCTGGC
CTCTTTACGGGTTATGGCCCTTGCGTGCCTTGAATTACTTCCACCTGGCTGCAGTACGTGATTCTTGATC
CCGAGCTTCGGGTTGGAAGTGGGTGGGAGAGTTCGAGGCCTTGCGCTTAAGGAGCCCCTTCGCCTCGTGC
TTGAGTTGAGGCCTGGCCTGGGCGCTGGGGCCGCCGCGTGCGAATCTGGTGGCACCTTCGCGCCTGTCTC
GCTGCTTTCGATAAGTCTCTAGCCATTTAAAATTTTTGATGACCTGCTGCGACGCTTTTTTTCTGGCAAG
ATAGTCTTGTAAATGCGGGCCAAGATCTGCACACTGGTATTTCGGTTTTTGGGGCCGCGGGCGGCGACGG
GGCCCGTGCGTCCCAGCGCACATGTTCGGCGAGGCGGGGCCTGCGAGCGCGGCCACCGAGAATCGGACGG
GGGTAGTCTCAAGCTGGCCGGCCTGCTCTGGTGCCTGGCCTCGCGCCGCCGTGTATCGCCCCGCCCTGGG
CGGCAAGGCTGGCCCGGTCGGCACCAGTTGCGTGAGCGGAAAGATGGCCGCTTCCCGGCCCTGCTGCAGG
GAGCTCAAAATGGAGGACGCGGCGCTCGGGAGAGCGGGCGGGTGAGTCACCCACACAAAGGAAAAGGGCC
TTTCCGTCCTCAGCCGTCGCTTCATGTGACTCCACGGAGTACCGGGCGCCGTCCAGGCACCTCGATTAGT
TCTCGAGCTTTTGGAGTACGTCGTCTTTAGGTTGGGGGGAGGGGTTTTATGCGATGGAGTTTCCCCACAC
TGAGTGGGTGGAGACTGAAGTTAGGCCAGCTTGGCACTTGATGTAATTCTCCTTGGAATTTGCCCTTTTT
GAGTTTGGATCTTGGTTCATTCTCAAGCCTCAGACAGTGGTTCAAAGTTTTTTTCTTCCATTTCAGGTGT
CGTGACGTACGGCCACCATGACCGAGTACAAGCCCACGGTGCGCCTCGCCACCCGCGACGACGTCCCCAG
GGCCGTACGCACCCTCGCCGCCGCGTTCGCCGACTACCCCGCCACGCGCCACACCGTCGATCCGGACCGC
CACATCGAGCGGGTCACCGAGCTGCAAGAACTCTTCCTCACGCGCGTCGGGCTCGACATCGGCAAGGTGT
GGGTCGCGGACGACGGCGCCGCCGTGGCGGTCTGGACCACGCCGGAGAGCGTCGAAGCGGGGGCGGTGTT
CGCCGAGATCGGCCCGCGCATGGCCGAGTTGAGCGGTTCCCGGCTGGCCGCGCAGCAACAGATGGAAGGC
CTCCTGGCGCCGCACCGGCCCAAGGAGCCCGCGTGGTTCCTGGCCACCGTCGGAGTCTCGCCCGACCACC
AGGGCAAGGGTCTGGGCAGCGCCGTCGTGCTCCCCGGAGTGGAGGCGGCCGAGCGCGCCGGGGTGCCCGC
CTTCCTGGAGACCTCCGCGCCCCGCAACCTCCCCTTCTACGAGCGGCTCGGCTTCACCGTCACCGCCGAC
GTCGAGGTGCCCGAAGGACCGCGCACCTGGTGCATGACCCGCAAGCCCGGTGCCTGAACGCGTTAAGTCG
ACAATCAACCTCTGGATTACAAAATTTGTGAAAGATTGACTGGTATTCTTAACTATGTTGCTCCTTTTAC
GCTATGTGGATACGCTGCTTTAATGCCTTTGTATCATGCTATTGCTTCCCGTATGGCTTTCATTTTCTCC
TCCTTGTATAAATCCTGGTTGCTGTCTCTTTATGAGGAGTTGTGGCCCGTTGTCAGGCAACGTGGCGTGG
TGTGCACTGTGTTTGCTGACGCAACCCCCACTGGTTGGGGCATTGCCACCACCTGTCAGCTCCTTTCCGG
GACTTTCGCTTTCCCCCTCCCTATTGCCACGGCGGAACTCATCGCCGCCTGCCTTGCCCGCTGCTGGACA
GGGGCTCGGCTGTTGGGCACTGACAATTCCGTGGTGTTGTCGGGGAAATCATCGTCCTTTCCTTGGCTGC
TCGCCTGTGTTGCCACCTGGATTCTGCGCGGGACGTCCTTCTGCTACGTCCCTTCGGCCCTCAATCCAGC
GGACCTTCCTTCCCGCGGCCTGCTGCCGGCTCTGCGGCCTCTTCCGCGTCTTCGCCTTCGCCCTCAGACG
AGTCGGATCTCCCTTTGGGCCGCCTCCCCGCGTCGACTTTAAGACCAATGACTTACAAGGCAGCTGTAGA
TCTTAGCCACTTTTTAAAAGAAAAGGGGGGACTGGAAGGGCTAATTCACTCCCAACGAAGACAAGATCTG
CTTTTTGCTTGTACTGGGTCTCTCTGGTTAGACCAGATCTGAGCCTGGGAGCTCTCTGGCTAACTAGGGA
ACCCACTGCTTAAGCCTCAATAAAGCTTGCCTTGAGTGCTTCAAGTAGTGTGTGCCCGTCTGTTGTGTGA
CTCTGGTAACTAGAGATCCCTCAGACCCTTTTAGTCAGTGTGGAAAATCTCTAGCAGTACGTATAGTAGT
TCATGTCATCTTATTATTCAGTATTTATAACTTGCAAAGAAATGAATATCAGAGAGTGAGAGGAACTTGT
TTATTGCAGCTTATAATGGTTACAAATAAAGCAATAGCATCACAAATTTCACAAATAAAGCATTTTTTTC
ACTGCATTCTAGTTGTGGTTTGTCCAAACTCATCAATGTATCTTATCATGTCTGGCTCTAGCTATCCCGC
CCCTAACTCCGCCCATCCCGCCCCTAACTCCGCCCAGTTCCGCCCATTCTCCGCCCCATGGCTGACTAAT
TTTTTTTATTTATGCAGAGGCCGAGGCCGCCTCGGCCTCTGAGCTATTCCAGAAGTAGTGAGGAGGCTTT
TTTGGAGGCCTAGGGACGTACCCAATTCGCCCTATAGTGAGTCGTATTACGCGCGCTCACTGGCCGTCGT
TTTACAACGTCGTGACTGGGAAAACCCTGGCGTTACCCAACTTAATCGCCTTGCAGCACATCCCCCTTTC
GCCAGCTGGCGTAATAGCGAAGAGGCCCGCACCGATCGCCCTTCCCAACAGTTGCGCAGCCTGAATGGCG
AATGGG
[124 nt withheld, positions 3367-3490]
C
[91 nt withheld, positions 3492-3582]
A
[49 nt withheld, positions 3584-3632]
CCTTTGACGTTGGAGTCCACGTTCTTT
[37 nt withheld, positions 3660-3696]
ACCCTATCTCGGTCTATTCTTTTGATTTATAAGGGATTTTGCCGATTTCGGCCTATTGGTTAAAAAATGA
GCTGATTTAACAAAAATTTAACGCGAATTTTAACAAAATATTAACGCTTACAATTTAGGTGGCACTTTTC
GGGGAAATGTGCGCGGAACCCCTATTTGTTTATTTTTCTAAATACATTCAAATATGTATCCGCTCATGAG
ACAATAACCCTGATAAATGCTTCAATAATATTGAAAAAGGAAGAGTATGAGTATTCAACATTTCCGTGTC
GCCCTTATTCCCTTTTTTGCGGCATTTTGCCTTCCTGTTTTTGCTCACCCAGAAACGCTGGTGAAAGTAA
AAGATGCTGAAGATCAGTTGGGTGCACGAGTGGGTTACATCGAACTGGATCTCAACAGCGGTAAGATCCT
TGAGAGTTTTCGCCCCGAAGAACGTTTTCCAATGATGAGCACTTTTAAAGTTCTGCTATGTGGCGCGGTA
TTATCCCGTATTGACGCCGGGCAAGAGCAACTCGGTCGCCGCATACACTATTCTCAGAATGACTTGGTTG
AGTACTCACCAGTCACAGAAAAGCATCTTACGGATGGCATGACAGTAAGAGAATTATGCAGTGCTGCCAT
AACCATGAGTGATAACACTGCGGCCAACTTACTTCTGACAACGATCGGAGGACCGAAGGAGCTAACCGCT
TTTTTGCACAACATGGGGGATCATGTAACTCGCCTTGATCGTTGGGAACCGGAGCTGAATGAAGCCATAC
CAAACGACGAGCGTGACACCACGATGCCTGTAGCAATGGCAACAACGTTGCGCAAACTATTAACTGGCGA
ACTACTTACTCTAGCTTCCCGGCAACAATTAATAGACTGGATGGAGGCGGATAAAGTTGCAGGACCACTT
CTGCGCTCGGCCCTTCCGGCTGGCTGGTTTATTGCTGATAAATCTGGAGCCGGTGAGCGTGGGTCTCGCG
GTATCATTGCAGCACTGGGGCCAGATGGTAAGCCCTCCCGTATCGTAGTTATCTACACGACGGGGAGTCA
GGCAACTATGGATGAACGAAATAGACAGATCGCTGAGATAGGTGCCTCACTGATTAAGCATTGGTAACTG
TCAGACCAAGTTTACTCATATATACTTTAGATTGATTTAAAACTTCATTTTTAATTTAAAAGGATCTAGG
TGAAGATCCTTTTTGATAATCTCATGACCAAAATCCCTTAACGTGAGTTTTCGTTCCACTGAGCGTCAGA
CCCCGTAGAAAAGATCAAAGGATCTTCTTGAGATCCTTTTTTTCTGCGCGTAATCTGCTGCTTGCAAACA
AAAAAACCACCGCTACCAGCGGTGGTTTGTTTGCCGGATCAAGAGCTACCAACTCTTTTTCCGAAGGTAA
CTGGCTTCAGCAGAGCGCAGATACCAAATACTGTTCTTCTAGTGTAGCCGTAGTTAGGCCACCACTTCAA
GAACTCTGTAGCACCGCCTACATACCTCGCTCTGCTAATCCTGTTACCAGTGGCTGCTGCCAGTGGCGAT
AAGTCGTGTCTTACCGGGTTGGACTCAAGACGATAGTTACCGGATAAGGCGCAGCGGTCGGGCTGAACGG
GGGGTTCGTGCACACAGCCCAGCTTGGAGCGAACGACCTACACCGAACTGAGATACCTACAGCGTGAGCT
ATGAGAAAGCGCCACGCTTCCCGAAGGGAGAAAGGCGGACAGGTATCCGGTAAGCGGCAGGGTCGGAACA
GGAGAGCGCACGAGGGAGCTTCCAGGGGGAAACGCCTGGTATCTTTATAGTCCTGTCGGGTTTCGCCACC
TCTGACTTGAGCGTCGATTTTTGTGATGCTCGTCAGGGGGGCGGAGCCTATGGAAAAACGCCAGCAACGC
GGCCTTTTTACGGTTCCTGGCCTTTTGCTGGCCTTTTGCTCACATGTTCTTTCCTGCGTTATCCCCTGAT
TCTGTGGATAACCGTATTACCGCCTTTGAGTGAGCTGATACCGCTCGCCGCAGCCGAACGACCGAGCGCA
GCGAGTCAGTGAGCGAGGAAGCGGAAGAGCGCCCAATACGCAAACCGCCTCTCCCCGCGCGTTGGCCGAT
TCATTAATGCAGCTGGCACGACAGGTTTCCCGACTGGAAAGCGGGCAGTGAGCGCAACGCAATTAATGTG
AGTTAGCTCACTCATTAGGCACCCCAGGCTTTACACTTTATGCTTCCGGCTCGTATGTTGTGTGGAATTG
TGAGCGGATAACAATTTCACACAGGAAACAGCTATGACCATGATTACGCCAAGCGCGCAATTAACCCTCA
CTAAAGGGAACAAAAGCTGGAGCTGCAAGCTTAATGTAGTCTTATGCAATACTCTTGTAGTCTTGCAACA
TGGTAACGATGAGTTAGCAACATGCCTTACAAGGAGAGAAAAAGCACCGTGCATGCCGATTGGTGGAAGT
AAGGTGGTACGATCGTGCCTTATTAGGAAGGCAACAGACGGGTCTGACATGGATTGGACGAACCACTGAA
TTGCCGCATTGCAGAGATATTGTATTTAAGTGCCTAGCTCGATACATAAACGGGTCTCTCTGGTTAGACC
AGATCTGAGCCTGGGAGCTCTCTGGCTAACTAGGGAACCCACTGCTTAAGCCTCAATAAAGCTTGCCTTG
AGTGCTTCAAGTAGTGTGTGCCCGTCTGTTGTGTGACTCTGGTAACTAGAGATCCCTCAGACCCTTTTAG
TCAGTGTGGAAAATCTCTAGCAGTGGCGCCCGAACAGGGACTTGAAAGCGAAAGGGAAACCAGAGGAGCT
CTCTCGACGCAGGACTCGGCTTGCTGAAGCGCGCACGGCAAGAGGCGAGGGGCGGCGACTGGTGAGTACG
CCAAAAATTTTGACTAGCGGAGGCTAGAAGGAGAGAGATGGGTGCGAGAGCGTCAGTATTAAGCGGGGGA
GAATTAGATCGCGATGGGAAAAAATTCGGTTAAGGCCAGGGGGAAAGAAAAAATATAAATTAAAACATAT
AGTATGGGCAAGCAGGGAGCTAGAACGATTCGCAGTTAATCCTGGCCTGTTAGAAACATCAGAAGGCTGT
AGACAAATACTGGGACAGCTACAACCATCCCTTCAGACAGGATCAGAAGAACTTAGATCATTATATAATA
CAGTAGCAACCCTCTATTGTGTGCATCAAAGGATAGAGATAAAAGACACCAAGGAAGCTTTAGACAAGAT
AGAGGAAGAGCAAAACAAAAGTAAGACCACCGCACAGCAAGCGGCCGCTGATCTTCAGACCTGGAGGAGG
AGATATGAGGGACAATTGGAGAAGTGAATTATATAAATATAAAGTAGTAAAAATTGAACCATTAGGAGTA
GCACCCACCAAGGCAAAGAGAAGAGTGGTGCAGAGAGAAAAAAGAGCAGTGGGAATAGGAGCTTTGTTCC
TTGGGTTCTTGGGAGCAGCAGGAAGCACTATGGGCGCAGCGTCAATGACGCTGACGGTACAGGCCAGACA
ATTATTGTCTGGTATAGTGCAGCAGCAGAACAATTTGCTGAGGGCTATTGAGGCGCAACAGCATCTGTTG
CAACTCACAGTCTGGGGCATCAAGCAGCTCCAGGCAAGAATCCTGGCTGTGGAAAGATACCTAAAGGATC
AACAGCTCCTGGGGATTTGGGGTTGCTCTGGAAAACTCATTTGCACCACTGCTGTGCCTTGGAATGCTAG
TTGGAGTAATAAATCTCTGGAACAGATTTGGAATCACACGACCTGGATGGAGTGGGACAGAGAAATTAAC
AATTACACAAGCTTAATACACTCCTTAATTGAAGAATCGCAAAACCAGCAAGAAAAGAATGAACAAGAAT
TATTGGAATTAGATAAATGGGCAAGTTTGTGGAATTGGTTTAACATAACAAATTGGCTGTGGTATATAAA
ATTATTCATAATGATAGTAGGAGGCTTGGTAGGTTTAAGAATAGTTTTTGCTGTACTTTCTATAGTGAAT
AGAGTTAGGCAGGGATATTCACCATTATCGTTTCAGACCCACCTCCCAACCCCGAGGGGACCCAGAGAGG
GCCTATTTCCCATGATTCCTTCATATTTGCATATACGATACAAGGCTGTTAGAGAGATAATTAGAATTAA
TTTGACTGTAAACACAAAGATATTAGTACAAAATACGTGACGTAGAAAGTAATAATTTCTTGGGTAGTTT
GCAGTTTTAAAATTATGTTTTAAAATGGACTATCATATGCTTACCGTAACTTGAAAGTATTTCGATTTCT
TGGCTTTATATATCTTGTGGAAAGGACGAAACACCGTTATTGCCATAAACTCCATGGTTTTAGAGCTAGA
AATAGCAAGTTAAAATAAGGCTAGTCCGTTATCAACTTGAAAAAGTGGCACCGAGTCGGTGCTTTTTTAA
GCTTGGCGTAACTAGATCTTGAGACAAATGGCAGTATTCATCCACAATTTTAAAAGAAAAGGGGGGATTG
GGGGGTACAGTGCAGGGGAAAGAATAGTAGACATAATAGCAACAGACATACAAACTAAAGAATTACAAAA
ACAAATTACAAAAATTCAAAATTTTCGGGTTTATTACAGGGACAGCAGAGATCCACTTTGGCGCCGGCTC
GAGGGGG
Features (pLannotate 1.2.2; 29 found; start..end, strand, type, name):
     14..80      +  CDS            small t antigen (fragment): SV40 (simian virus 40) small t antigen
    106..317     +  promoter       EF-1α core promoter: core promoter for human elongation factor EF-1α
    318..1256    +  intron         EF-1α intron A: intron upstream of the start codon of human EF-1α
   1278..1877    +  CDS            PuroR (fragment): puromycin N-acetyltransferase; pac from Streptomyces; confers resistance to puromycin
   1893..2481    +  misc_feature   WPRE: woodchuck hepatitis virus posttranscriptional regulatory element
   2532..2551    +  misc_feature   cPPT/CTS (fragment): central polypurine tract and central termination sequence of HIV-1
   2553..2786    +  LTR            3' LTR (ΔU3): self-inactivating 3' long terminal repeat (LTR) from HIV-1
   2864..2985    +  polyA_signal   SV40 poly(A) signal: SV40 polyadenylation signal
   3025..3160    +  rep_origin     SV40 ori: SV40 origin of replication
   3181..3199    -  promoter       T7 promoter: promoter for bacteriophage T7 RNA polymerase
   3207..3362    +  CDS            lacZα (fragment): LacZα fragment of β-galactosidase; lacZ fragment
   3367..3795    +  rep_origin     f1 ori (sequence partly withheld): f1 bacteriophage origin of replication; arrow indicates direction of (+) strand synthesis
   3848..3952    +  promoter       AmpR promoter: bla
   3953..4813    +  CDS            AmpR: β-lactamase; bla; confers resistance to ampicillin, carbenicillin, and related antibiotics
   4984..5572    +  rep_origin     ori: high-copy-number ColE1/pMB1/pBR322/pUC origin of replication
   5755..5847    +  CDS            lacI (fragment): lac repressor; lacI; The lac repressor binds to the lac operator to inhibit transcription in E. coli. This inhibition can be relieved by adding lactose or isopropyl-β-D-thiogalactopyranoside (IPTG).
   5860..5881    +  protein_bind   CAP binding site: CAP binding activates transcription in the presence of cAMP. E. coli catabolite activator protein
   5896..5926    +  promoter       lac promoter: promoter for the E. coli lac operon
   5934..5950    +  protein_bind   lac operator: The lac repressor binds to the lac operator to inhibit transcription in E. coli. This inhibition can be relieved by adding lactose or isopropyl-β-D-thiogalactopyranoside (IPTG). lac repressor encoded by lacI
   5995..6013    +  promoter       T3 promoter: promoter for bacteriophage T3 RNA polymerase
   6041..6267    +  promoter       RSV promoter: Rous sarcoma virus enhancer/promoter
   6268..6448    +  LTR            5' LTR (truncated): truncated 5' long terminal repeat (LTR) from HIV-1
   6495..6620    +  misc_feature   HIV-1 Ψ: packaging signal of human immunodeficiency virus type 1
   6604..6967    +  CDS            HIV-1 gag (fragment): gag protein from human immunodeficiency virus 1; gag
   7113..7346    +  misc_feature   RRE: The Rev response element (RRE) of HIV-1 allows for Rev-dependent mRNA export from the nucleus to the cytoplasm.
   7723..7749    +  CDS            Rev (fragment): human immunodeficiency virus 1 (HIV-1) Rev protein; rev; enhances nuclear export of unspliced and incompletely spliced viral mRNAs
   7753..7993    +  promoter       U6 promoter: RNA polymerase III promoter for human U6 snRNA
   8023..8098    +  misc_RNA       gRNA scaffold: guide RNA scaffold for the Streptococcus pyogenes CRISPR/Cas9 system
   8154..8271    +  misc_feature   cPPT/CTS: central polypurine tract and central termination sequence of HIV-1
