[The description below was written by a language model from this plasmid's Addgene catalogue record and pLannotate feature annotations shown in this document.]
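Description:
SNRK gRNA (BRDN0001146665) is a third-generation lentiviral CRISPR guide plasmid built on the lentiGuide-Puro backbone and designed to target the human kinase gene SNRK. It is maintained in E. coli through a high-copy ColE1/pUC-type origin with ampicillin selection (AmpR under its own bla promoter). The bacterial portion also carries an f1 origin and lac, T7 and T3 promoter remnants. An SV40 origin and SV40 polyadenylation signal lie just outside the 3' LTR.

The transfer cassette begins with an RSV promoter fused to a truncated HIV-1 5' LTR, which makes genomic RNA production Tat-independent. This is followed by the Ψ packaging signal with a partial gag region, and then by the Rev response element for Rev-dependent nuclear export. A human U6 RNA polymerase III promoter drives a 20-nucleotide SNRK-directed spacer joined to the Streptococcus pyogenes guide RNA scaffold. After the scaffold come a cPPT/CTS element, which aids nuclear import of the viral genome, and an EF-1α core promoter with its intron A driving the puromycin N-acetyltransferase gene for selection of transduced mammalian cells. A WPRE enhances transcript expression, and the ΔU3 self-inactivating 3' LTR closes the cassette, silencing LTR promoter activity after integration.

The plasmid does not encode Cas9, so it must be used together with a separate Cas9 vector or in cells that already express Cas9. The guide was designed against two SNRK reference transcripts and belongs to a human kinome gRNA collection. The plasmid is suited to SNRK knockout experiments.
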