Addgene plasmid #76733: SNRK gRNA (BRDN0001146665)
Purpose: 3rd generation lentiviral gRNA plasmid targeting human SNRK
Depositing lab: John Doench & David Root. Depositing organization: Broad Institute. Publication: Optimized sgRNA design to maximize activity and minimize off-target effects of CRISPR-Cas9. Doench JG, Fusi N, Sullender M, Hegde M, Vaimberg EW, Donovan KF, Smith I, Tothova Z, Wilen C, Orchard R, Virgin HW, Listgarten J, Root DE. Nat Biotechnol. 2016 Jan 18. doi: 10.1038/nbt.3437. PubMed 26780180.
Backbone
  Vector backbone: lentiGuide-Puro
  Backbone manufacturer: Zhang Lab (Addgene plasmid # 52963)
  Vector type: Mammalian Expression, Lentiviral, CRISPR
  Selectable markers: Puromycin
Growth in bacteria
  Bacterial resistance: Ampicillin, 100 μg/mL
  Growth temperature: 37°C
  Growth strain: DH5alpha
  Copy number: High Copy
Gene/Insert
  Gene/Insert name: SNRK (alt names: SNRK; NM_001100594.1)
  gRNA/shRNA sequence: TTATTGCCATAAACTCCATG
  Species: H. sapiens (human)
  Entrez Gene: SNRK (a.k.a. HSNFRK)
  Promoter: hU6
  Cloning method: Unknown
  Sequencing primers: 5′ U6-F; 3′ pS2-R
Terms and licenses: Academic/Nonprofit Terms; Industry Terms: Not Available to Industry
Depositor comments: The gRNA was designed to target the following Genbank reference sequence(s): NM_001100594.1,NM_017719.4. Note that this plasmid does NOT contain Cas9. It should be used in conjunction with lentiCas9-Blast (Addgene #52962) or otherwise with cell lines already expressing Cas9. Browse the full kinome gRNA library at http://www.addgene.org/pooled-library/broadgpp-human-kinome/ or visit http://www.broadinstitute.org/rnai/public/ for detailed protocols and information.
How to cite: SNRK gRNA (BRDN0001146665) was a gift from John Doench & David Root (Addgene plasmid # 76733 ; http://n2t.net/addgene:76733 ; RRID:Addgene_76733)
