>Addgene plasmid #76733 | SNRK gRNA (BRDN0001146665) | depositor partial sequence | sequence record 144193 | Target Sequence
TTATTGCCATAAACTCCATG
