>Addgene plasmid #76733 | SNRK gRNA (BRDN0001146665) | addgene partial sequence | sequence record 186397 | hU6-F
TAGAAAGTAATAATTTCTTGGGTAGTTTGCAGTTTTAAAATTATGTTTTAAAATGGACTATCATATGCTT
ACCGTAACTTGAAAGTATTTCGATTTCTTGGCTTTATATATCTTGTGGAAAGGACGAAACACCGTTATTG
CCATAAACTCCATGGTTTTAGAGCTAGAAATAGCAAGTTAAAATAAGGCTAGTCCGTTATCAACTTGAAA
AAGTGGCACCGAGTCGGTGCTTTTTTAAGCTTGGCGTAACTAGATCTTGAGACAAATGGCAGTATTCATC
CACAATTTTAAAAGAAAAGGGGGGATTGGGGGGTACAGTGCAGGGGAAAGAATAGTAGACATAATAGCAA
CAGACATACAAACTAAAGAATTACAAAAACAAATTACAAAAATTCAAAATTTTCGGGTTTATTACAGGGA
CAGCAGAGATCCACTTTGGCGCCGGCTCGAGGGGGCCCGGGTGCAAAGATGGATAAAGTTTTAAACAGAG
AGGAATCTTTGCAGCTAATGGACCTTCTAGGTCTTGAAAGGAGTGGGAATTGGCTCCGGTGCCCGTCAGT
GGGCAGAGCG
